>Addgene plasmid #89953 | pKDsgRNA-rpsL | depositor full sequence | sequence record 174533 | pKDsgRNA-rpsL sequence 6959 bps
CATCGATTTATTATGACAACTTGACGGCTACATCATTCACTTTTTCTTCACAACCGGCACGGAACTCGCT
CGGGCTGGCCCCGGTGCATTTTTTAAATACCCGCGAGAAATAGAGTTGATCGTCAAAACCAACATTGCGA
CCGACGGTGGCGATAGGCATCCGGGTGGTGCTCAAAAGCAGCTTCGCCTGGCTGATACGTTGGTCCTCGC
GCCAGCTTAAGACGCTAATCCCTAACTGCTGGCGGAAAAGATGTGACAGACGCGACGGCGACAAGCAAAC
ATGCTGTGCGACGCTGGCGATATCAAAATTGCTGTCTGCCAGGTGATCGCTGATGTACTGACAAGCCTCG
CGTACCCGATTATCCATCGGTGGATGGAGCGACTCGTTAATCGCTTCCATGCGCCGCAGTAACAATTGCT
CAAGCAGATTTATCGCCAGCAGCTCCGAATAGCGCCCTTCCCCTTGCCCGGCGTTAATGATTTGCCCAAA
CAGGTCGCTGAAATGCGGCTGGTGCGCTTCATCCGGGCGAAAGAACCCCGTATTGGCAAATATTGACGGC
CAGTTAAGCCATTCATGCCAGTAGGCGCGCGGACGAAAGTAAACCCACTGGTGATACCATTCGCGAGCCT
CCGGATGACGACCGTAGTGATGAATCTCTCCTGGCGGGAACAGCAAAATATCACCCGGTCGGCAAACAAA
TTCTCGTCCCTGATTTTTCACCACCCCCTGACCGCGAATGGTGAGATTGAGAATATAACCTTTCATTCCC
AGCGGTCGGTCGATAAAAAAATCGAGATAACCGTTGGCCTCAATCGGCGTTAAACCCGCCACCAGATGGG
CATTAAACGAGTATCCCGGCAGCAGGGGATCATTTTGCGCTTCAGCCATACTTTTCATACTCCCGCCATT
CAGAGAAGAAACCAATTGTCCATATTGCATCAGACATTGCCGTCACTGCGTCTTTTACTGGCTCTTCTCG
CTAACCAAACCGGTAACCCCGCTTATTAAAAGCATTCTGTAACAAAGCGGGACCAAAGCCATGACAAAAA
CGCGTAACAAAAGTGTCTATAATCACGGCAGAAAAGTCCACATTGATTATTTGCACGGCGTCACACTTTG
CTATGCCATAGCATTTTTATCCATAAGATTAGCGGATCCTACCTGACGCTTTTTATCGCAACTCTCTACT
GTTTCTCCATACCCGTTTTTTTGGGAATTCGAGCTCTAAGGAGGTTATAAAAAATGGATATTAATACTGA
AACTGAGATCAAGCAAAAGCATTCACTAACCCCCTTTCCTGTTTTCCTAATCAGCCCGGCATTTCGCGGG
CGATATTTTCACAGCTATTTCAGGAGTTCAGCCATGAACGCTTATTACATTCAGGATCGTCTTGAGGCTC
AGAGCTGGGCGCGTCACTACCAGCAGCTCGCCCGTGAAGAGAAAGAGGCAGAACTGGCAGACGACATGGA
AAAAGGCCTGCCCCAGCACCTGTTTGAATCGCTATGCATCGATCATTTGCAACGCCACGGGGCCAGCAAA
AAATCCATTACCCGTGCGTTTGATGACGATGTTGAGTTTCAGGAGCGCATGGCAGAACACATCCGGTACA
TGGTTGAAACCATTGCTCACCACCAGGTTGATATTGATTCAGAGGTATAAAACGAATGAGTACTGCACTC
GCAACGCTGGCTGGGAAGCTGGCTGAACGTGTCGGCATGGATTCTGTCGACCCACAGGAACTGATCACCA
CTCTTCGCCAGACGGCATTTAAAGGTGATGCCAGCGATGCGCAGTTCATCGCATTACTGATCGTTGCCAA
CCAGTACGGCCTTAATCCGTGGACGAAAGAAATTTACGCCTTTCCTGATAAGCAGAATGGCATCGTTCCG
GTGGTGGGCGTTGATGGCTGGTCCCGCATCATCAATGAAAACCAGCAGTTTGATGGCATGGACTTTGAGC
AGGACAATGAATCCTGTACATGCCGGATTTACCGCAAGGACCGTAATCATCCGATCTGCGTTACCGAATG
GATGGATGAATGCCGCCGCGAACCATTCAAAACTCGCGAAGGCAGAGAAATCACGGGGCCGTGGCAGTCG
CATCCCAAACGGATGTTACGTCATAAAGCCATGATTCAGTGTGCCCGTCTGGCCTTCGGATTTGCTGGTA
TCTATGACAAGGATGAAGCCGAGCGCATTGTCGAAAATACTGCATACACTGCAGAACGTCAGCCGGAACG
CGACATCACTCCGGTTAACGATGAAACCATGCAGGAGATTAACACTCTGCTGATCGCCCTGGATAAAACA
TGGGATGACGACTTATTGCCGCTCTGTTCCCAGATATTTCGCCGCGACATTCGTGCATCGTCAGAACTGA
CACAGGCCGAAGCAGTAAAAGCTCTTGGATTCCTGAAACAGAAAGCCGCAGAGCAGAAGGTGGCAGCATG
ACACCGGACATTATCCTGCAGCGTACCGGGATCGATGTGAGAGCTGTCGAACAGGGGGATGATGCGTGGC
ACAAATTACGGCTCGGCGTCATCACCGCTTCAGAAGTTCACAACGTGATAGCAAAACCCCGCTCCGGAAA
GAAGTGGCCTGACATGAAAATGTCCTACTTCCACACCCTGCTTGCTGAGGTTTGCACCGGTGTGGCTCCG
GAAGTTAACGCTAAAGCACTGGCCTGGGGAAAACAGTACGAGAACGACGCCAGAACCCTGTTTGAATTCA
CTTCCGGCGTGAATGTTACTGAATCCCCGATCATCTATCGCGACGAAAGTATGCGTACCGCCTGCTCTCC
CGATGGTTTATGCAGTGACGGCAACGGCCTTGAACTGAAATGCCCGTTTACCTCCCGGGATTTCATGAAG
TTCCGGCTCGGTGGTTTCGAGGCCATAAAGTCAGCTTACATGGCCCAGGTGCAGTACAGCATGTGGGTGA
CGCGAAAAAATGCCTGGTACTTTGCCAACTATGACCCGCGTATGAAGCGTGAAGGCCTGCATTATGTCGT
GATTGAGCGGGATGAAAAGTACATGGCGAGTTTTGACGAGATCGTGCCGGAGTTCATCGAAAAAATGGAC
GAGGCACTGGCTGAAATTGGTTTTGTATTTGGGGAGCAATGGCGATGACGCATCCTCACGATAATATCCG
GGTAGGCGCAATCACTTTCGTCTACTCCGTTACAAAGCGAGGCTGGGTATTTCCCGGCCTTTCTGTTATC
CGAAATCCACTGAAAGCACAGCGGCTGGCTGAGGAGATAAATAATAAACGAGGGGCTGTATGCACAAAGC
ATCTTCTGTTGAGTTAAGAACGAGTATCGAGATGGCACATAGCCTTGCTCAAATTGGAATCAGGTTTGTG
CCAATACCAGTAGAAACAGACGAAGAATCCATGGGTATGGACAGTTTTCCCTTTGATATGTAACGGTGAA
CAGTTGTTCTACTTTTGTTTGTTAGTCTTGATGCTTCACTGATAGATACAAGAGCCATAAGAACCTCAGA
TCCTTCCGTATTTAGCCAGTATGTTCTCTAGTGTGGTTCGTTGTTTTTGCGTGAGCCATGAGAACGAACC
ATTGAGATCATACTTACTTTGCATGTCACTCAAAAATTTTGCCTCAAAACTGGTGAGCTGAATTTTTGCA
GTTAAAGCATCGTGTAGTGTTTTTCTTAGTCCGTTACGTAGGTAGGAATCTGATGTAATGGTTGTTGGTA
TTTTGTCACCATTCATTTTTATCTGGTTGTTCTCAAGTTCGGTTACGAGATCCATTTGTCTATCTAGTTC
AACTTGGAAAATCAACGTATCAGTCGGGCGGCCTCGCTTATCAACCACCAATTTCATATTGCTGTAAGTG
TTTAAATCTTTACTTATTGGTTTCAAAACCCATTGGTTAAGCCTTTTAAACTCATGGTAGTTATTTTCAA
GCATTAACATGAACTTAAATTCATCAAGGCTAATCTCTATATTTGCCTTGTGAGTTTTCTTTTGTGTTAG
TTCTTTTAATAACCACTCATAAATCCTCATAGAGTATTTGTTTTCAAAAGACTTAACATGTTCCAGATTA
TATTTTATGAATTTTTTTAACTGGAAAAGATAAGGCAATATCTCTTCACTAAAAACTAATTCTAATTTTT
CGCTTGAGAACTTGGCATAGTTTGTCCACTGGAAAATCTCAAAGCCTTTAACCAAAGGATTCCTGATTTC
CACAGTTCTCGTCATCAGCTCTCTGGTTGCTTTAGCTAATACACCATAAGCATTTTCCCTACTGATGTTC
ATCATCTGAGCGTATTGGTTATAAGTGAACGATACCGTCCGTTCTTTCCTTGTAGGGTTTTCAATCGTGG
GGTTGAGTAGTGCCACACAGCATAAAATTAGCTTGGTTTCATGCTCCGTTAAGTCATAGCGACTAATCGC
TAGTTCATTTGCTTTGAAAACAACTAATTCAGACATACATCTCAATTGGTCTAGGTGATTTTAATCACTA
TACCAATTGAGATGGGCTAGTCAATGATAATTACTAGTCCTTTTCCTTTGAGTTGTGGGTATCTGTAAAT
TCTGCTAGACCTTTGCTGGAAAACTTGTAAATTCTGCTAGACCCTCTGTAAATTCCGCTAGACCTTTGTG
TGTTTTTTTTGTTTATATTCAAGTGGTTATAATTTATAGAATAAAGAAAGAATAAAAAAAGATAAAAAGA
ATAGATCCCAGCCCTGTGTATAACTCACTACTTTAGTCAGTTCCGCAGTATTACAAAAGGATGTCGCAAA
CGCTGTTTGCTCCTCTACAAAACAGACCTTAAAACCCTAAAGGCTTAAGTAGCACCCTCGCAAGCTCGGT
TGCGGCCGCAATCGGGCAAATCGCTGAATATTCCTTTTGTCTCCGACCATCAGGCACCTGAGTCGCTGTC
TTTTTCGTGACATTCAGTTCGCTGCGCTCACGGCTCTGGCAGTGAATGGGGGTAAATGGCACTACAGGCG
CCTTTTATGGATTCATGCAAGGAAACTACCCATAATACAAGAAAAGCCCGTCACGGGCTTCTCAGGGCGT
TTTATGGCGGGTCTGCTATGTGGTGCTATCTGACTTTTTGCTGTTCAGCAGTTCCTGCCCTCTGATTTTC
CAGTCTGACCACTTCGGATTATCCCGTGACAGGTCATTCAGACTGGCTAATGCACCCAGTAAGGCAGCGG
TATCATCAACGGGGTCTGACGCTCAGTGGAACGAAAACTCACGTTAAGGGATTTTGGTCATGAGATTATC
AGCTTTCGCTAAGGATGATTTCTGGAATTCTTCCCTATCAGTGATAGAGATTGACATCCCTATCAGTGAT
AGAGATACTGAGCACAGCGCGGAGTTCGGTTTTTTGTTTTAGAGCTAGAAATAGCAAGTTAAAATAAGGC
TAGTCCGTTATCAACTTGAAAAAGTGGCACCGAGTCGGTGCTTTTTTTGAAGCTTGGGCCCGAACAAAAA
CTCATCTCAGAAGAGGATCTGAATAGCGCCGTCGACCATCATCATCATCATCATTGAGTTTAAACGGTCT
CCAGCTTGGCTGTTTTGGCGGATGAGAGAAGATTTTCAGCCTGATACAGATTAAATCAGAACGCAGAAGC
GGTCTGATAAAACAGAATTTGCCTGGCGGCAGTAGCGCGGTGGTCCCACCTGACCCCATGCCGAACTCAG
AAGTGAAACGCCGTAGCGCCGATGGTAGTGTGGGGTCTCCCCATGCGAGAGTAGGGAACTGCCAGGCATC
AAATAAAACGAAAGGCTCAGTCGAAAGACTGGGCCTTTCGTTTTATCTGTTGTTTGTCGGTGAACTGGAT
CCTTACTCGAGTCTAGACTGCAGGCGGATCTTCACCTAGATCCTTTTAAATTAAAAATGAAGTTTTAAAT
CAATCTAAAGTATATATGAGTAAACTTGGTCTGACAGGACATTATTTGCCGACTACCTTGGTGATCTCGC
CTTTCACGTAGTGGACAAATTCTTCCAACTGATCTGCGCGCGAGGCCAAGCGATCTTCTTCTTGTCCAAG
ATAAGCCTGTCTAGCTTCAAGTATGACGGGCTGATACTGGGCCGGCAGGCGCTCCATTGCCCAGTCGGCA
GCGACATCCTTCGGCGCGATTTTGCCGGTTACTGCGCTGTACCAAATGCGGGACAACGTAAGCACTACAT
TTCGCTCATCGCCAGCCCAGTCGGGCGGCGAGTTCCATAGCGTTAAGGTTTCATTTAGCGCCTCAAATAG
ATCCTGTTCAGGAACCGGATCAAAGAGTTCCTCCGCCGCTGGACCTACCAAGGCAACGCTATGTTCTCTT
GCTTTTGTCAGCAAGATAGCCAGATCAATGTCGATCGTGGCTGGCTCGAAGATACCTGCAAGAATGTCAT
TGCGCTGCCATTCTCCAAATTGCAGTTCGCGCTTAGCTGGATAACGCCACGGAATGATGTCGTCGTGCAC
AACAATGGTGACTTCTACAGCGCGGAGAATCTCGCTCTCTCCAGGGGAAGCCGAAGTTTCCAAAAGGTCG
TTGATCAAAGCTCGCCGCGTTGTTTCATCAAGCCTTACGGTCACCGTAACCAGCAAATCAATATCACTGT
GTGGCTTCAGGCCGCCATCCACTGCGGAGCCGTACAAATGTACGGCCAGCAACGTCGGTTCGAGATGGCG
CTCGATGACGCCAACTACCTCTGATAGTTGAGTCGATACTTCGGCGATCACCGCTTCCCTCATACTCTTC
CTTTTTCAATATTATTGAAGCATTTATCAGGGTTATTGTCTCATGAGCGGATACATATTTGAATGTATTT
AGAAAAATAAACAAATAGCTAGCTCACTCGGTCGCTACACTCTTCCTTTTTCAATATTATTGAAGCATTT
ATCAGGGTTATTGTCTCATGAGCGGATACATATTTGAATGTATTTAGAAAAATAAACAAATAGGGGTTCC
GCGCACATTTCCCCGAAAAGTGCCACCTG
Features (pLannotate 1.2.2; 18 found; start..end, strand, type, name):
     11..889     -  CDS            araC: L-arabinose regulatory protein; araC
    916..1200    +  promoter       araBAD promoter: araBAD; promoter of the L-arabinose operon of E. coli; the araC regulatory gene is transcribed in the opposite direction (Guzman et al., 1995)
   1244..1660    +  CDS            Gam: inhibitor of the host RecBCD nuclease in the λ Red system; gam; protects the double-stranded DNA substrate for recombination
   1666..2451    +  CDS            Beta: single-stranded DNA binding recombinase in the λ Red system; bet; mediates pairing of a single-stranded DNA with a complementary target
   2448..3128    +  CDS            Exo: 5' to 3' double-stranded DNA exonuclease in the λ Red system; exo; creates 3' single-stranded DNA tails
   3129..3373    +  terminator     λ tL3 terminator: transcription terminator tL3 from phage λ
   3496..4446    -  CDS            Rep101: RepA protein needed for replication with the pSC101 origin; rep101
   4494..4716    -  rep_origin     pSC101 ori: low-copy replication origin that requires the Rep101 protein
   5251..5272    -  terminator     bacterial terminator (fragment): putative bacterial transcription terminator
   5282..5300    +  protein_bind   tet operator: tetO; bacterial operator O2 for the tetR and tetA genes tetracycline repressor TetR
   5306..5325    +  promoter       H1-2O2 promoter (fragment): doxycycline-inducible variant of the human H1 RNA promoter (Henriksen et al., 2007)
   5356..5431    +  misc_RNA       gRNA scaffold: guide RNA scaffold for the Streptococcus pyogenes CRISPR/Cas9 system
   5497..5514    +  CDS            capTEV™ (fragment): composite tag for in vivo biotinylation, TEV protease cleavage, and 6xHis tagging
   5621..5736    +  ncRNA          5S rRNA: Accession: RF00001 - 5S ribosomal RNA
   5740..5786    +  terminator     rrnB T1 terminator: transcription terminator T1 from the E. coli rrnB gene
   5922..6713    -  CDS            SmR: aminoglycoside adenylyltransferase (Murphy, 1985); aadA; confers resistance to spectinomycin and streptomycin
   6714..6805    -  promoter       AmpR promoter: bla
   6829..6933    -  promoter       AmpR promoter: bla
