>Addgene plasmid #89953 | pKDsgRNA-rpsL | addgene full sequence | sequence record 181330 | Addgene NGS Result
GCTATGTGGTGCTATCTGACTTTTTGCTGTTCAGCAGTTCCTGCCCTCTGATTTTCCAGTCTGACCACTT
CGGATTATCCCGTGACAGGTCATTCAGACTGGCTAATGCACCCAGTAAGGCAGCGGTATCATCAACGGGG
TCTGACGCTCAGTGGAACGAAAACTCACGTTAAGGGATTTTGGTCATGAGATTATCAGCTTTCGCTAAGG
ATGATTTCTGGAATTCTTCCCTATCAGTGATAGAGATTGACATCCCTATCAGTGATAGAGATACTGAGCA
CAGCGCGGAGTTCGGTTTTTTGTTTTAGAGCTAGAAATAGCAAGTTAAAATAAGGCTAGTCCGTTATCAA
CTTGAAAAAGTGGCACCGAGTCGGTGCTTTTTTTGAAGCTTGGGCCCGAACAAAAACTCATCTCAGAAGA
GGATCTGAATAGCGCCGTCGACCATCATCATCATCATCATTGAGTTTAAACGGTCTCCAGCTTGGCTGTT
TTGGCGGATGAGAGAAGATTTTCAGCCTGATACAGATTAAATCAGAACGCAGAAGCGGTCTGATAAAACA
GAATTTGCCTGGCGGCAGTAGCGCGGTGGTCCCACCTGACCCCATGCCGAACTCAGAAGTGAAACGCCGT
AGCGCCGATGGTAGTGTGGGGTCTCCCCATGCGAGAGTAGGGAACTGCCAGGCATCAAATAAAACGAAAG
GCTCAGTCGAAAGACTGGGCCTTTCGTTTTATCTGTTGTTTGTCGGTGAACTGGATCCTTACTCGAGTCT
AGACTGCAGGCGGATCTTCACCTAGATCCTTTTAAATTAAAAATGAAGTTTTAAATCAATCTAAAGTATA
TATGAGTAAACTTGGTCTGCTGACAGGACATTATTTGCCGACTACCTTGGTGATCTCGCCTTTCACGTAG
TGGACAAATTCTTCCAACTGATCTGCGCGCGAGGCCAAGCGATCTTCTTCTTGTCCAAGATAAGCCTGTC
TAGCTTCAAGTATGACGGGCTGATACTGGGCCGGCAGGCGCTCCATTGCCCAGTCGGCAGCGACATCCTT
CGGCGCGATTTTGCCGGTTACTGCGCTGTACCAAATGCGGGACAACGTAAGCACTACATTTCGCTCATCG
CCAGCCCAGTCGGGCGGCGAGTTCCATAGCGTTAAGGTTTCATTTAGCGCCTCAAATAGATCCTGTTCAG
GAACCGGATCAAAGAGTTCCTCCGCCGCTGGACCTACCAAGGCAACGCTATGTTCTCTTGCTTTTGTCAG
CAAGATAGCCAGATCAATGTCGATCGTGGCTGGCTCGAAGATACCTGCAAGAATGTCATTGCGCTGCCAT
TCTCCAAATTGCAGTTCGCGCTTAGCTGGATAACGCCACGGAATGATGTCGTCGTGCACAACAATGGTGA
CTTCTACAGCGCGGAGAATCTCGCTCTCTCCAGGGGAAGCCGAAGTTTCCAAAAGGTCGTTGATCAAAGC
TCGCCGCGTTGTTTCATCAAGCCTTACGGTCACCGTAACCAGCAAATCAATATCACTGTGTGGCTTCAGG
CCGCCATCCACTGCGGAGCCGTACAAATGTACGGCCAGCAACGTCGGTTCGAGATGGCGCTCGATGACGC
CAACTACCTCTGATAGTTGAGTCGATACTTCGGCGATCACCGCTTCCCTCATACTCTTCCTTTTTCAATA
TTATTGAAGCATTTATCAGGGTTATTGTCTCATGAGCGGATACATATTTGAATGTATTTAGAAAAATAAA
CAAATAGCTAGCTCACTCGGTCGCTACCAGGGTTATTGTCTCATGAGCGGATACATATTTGAATGTATTT
AGAAAAATAAACAAATAGGGGTTCCGCGCACATTTCCCCGAAAAGTGCCACCTGCATCGATTTATTATGA
CAACTTGACGGCTACATCATTCACTTTTTCTTCACAACCGGCACGGAACTCGCTCGGGCTGGCCCCGGTG
CATTTTTTAAATACCCGCGAGAAGTAGAGTTGATCGTCAAAACCAACATTGCGACCGACGGTGGCGATAG
GCATCCGGGTGGTGCTCAAAAGCAGCTTCGCCTGGCTGATACGTTGGTCCTCGCGCCAGCTTAAGACGCT
AATCCCTAACTGCTGGCGGAAAAGATGTGACAGACGCGACGGCGACAAGCAAACATGCTGTGCGACGCTG
GCGATATCAAAATTGCTGTCTGCCAGGTGATCGCTGATGTACTGACAAGCCTCGCGTACCCGATTATCCA
TCGGTGGATGGAGCGACTCGTTAATCGCTTCCATGCGCCGCAGTAACAATTGCTCAAGCAGATTTATCGC
CAGCAGCTCCGAATAGCGCCCTTCCCCTTGCCCGGCGTTAATGATTTGCCCAAACAGGTCGCTGAAATGC
GGCTGGTGCGCTTCATCCGGGCGAAAGAACCCCGTATTGGCAAATATTGACGGCCAGTTAAGCCATTCAT
GCCAGTAGGCGCGCGGACGAAAGTAAACCCACTGGTGATACCATTCGCGAGCCTCCGGATGACGACCGTA
GTGATGAATCTCTCCTGGCGGGAACAGCAAAATATCACCCGGTCGGCAAACAAATTCTCGTCCCTGATTT
TTCACCACCCCCTGACCGCGAATGGTGAGATTGAGAATATAACCTTTCATTCCCAGCGGTCGGTCGATAA
AAAAATCGAGATAACCGTTGGCCTCAATCGGCGTTAAACCCGCCACCAGATGGGCATTAAACGAGTATCC
CGGCAGCAGGGGATCATTTTGCGCTTCAGCCATACTTTTCATACTCCCGCCATTCAGAGAAGAAACCAAT
TGTCCATATTGCATCAGACATTGCCGTCACTGCGTCTTTTACTGGCTCTTCTCGCTAACCAAACCGGTAA
CCCCGCTTATTAAAAGCATTCTGTAACAAAGCGGGACCAAAGCCATGACAAAAACGCGTAACAAAAGTGT
CTATAATCACGGCAGAAAAGTCCACATTGATTATTTGCACGGCGTCACACTTTGCTATGCCATAGCATTT
TTATCCATAAGATTAGCGGATCCTACCTGACGCTTTTTATCGCAACTCTCTACTGTTTCTCCATACCCGT
TTTTTTGGGAATTCGAGCTCTAAGGAGGTTATAAAAAATGGATATTAATACTGAAACTGAGATCAAGCAA
AAGCATTCACTAACCCCCTTTCCTGTTTTCCTAATCAGCCCGGCATTTCGCGGGCGATATTTTCACAGCT
ATTTCAGGAGTTCAGCCATGAACGCTTATTACATTCAGGATCGTCTTGAGGCTCAGAGCTGGGCGCGTCA
CTACCAGCAGCTCGCCCGTGAAGAGAAAGAGGCAGAACTGGCAGACGACATGGAAAAAGGCCTGCCCCAG
CACCTGTTTGAATCGCTATGCATCGATCATTTGCAACGCCACGGGGCCAGCAAAAAATCCATTACCCGTG
CGTTTGATGACGATGTTGAGTTTCAGGAGCGCATGGCAGAACACATCCGGTACATGGTTGAAACCATTGC
TCACCACCAGGTTGATATTGATTCAGAGGTATAAAACGAATGAGTACTGCACTCGCAACGCTGGCTGGGA
AGCTGGCTGAACGTGTCGGCATGGATTCTGTCGACCCACAGGAACTGATCACCACTCTTCGCCAGACGGC
ATTTAAAGGTGATGCCAGCGATGCGCAGTTCATCGCATTACTGATCGTTGCCAACCAGTACGGCCTTAAT
CCGTGGACGAAAGAAATTTACGCCTTTCCTGATAAGCAGAATGGCATCGTTCCGGTGGTGGGCGTTGATG
GCTGGTCCCGCATCATCAATGAAAACCAGCAGTTTGATGGCATGGACTTTGAGCAGGACAATGAATCCTG
TACATGCCGGATTTACCGCAAGGACCGTAATCATCCGATCTGCGTTACCGAATGGATGGATGAATGCCGC
CGCGAACCATTCAAAACTCGCGAAGGCAGAGAAATCACGGGGCCGTGGCAGTCGCATCCCAAACGGATGT
TACGTCATAAAGCCATGATTCAGTGTGCCCGTCTGGCCTTCGGATTTGCTGGTATCTATGACAAGGATGA
AGCCGAGCGCATTGTCGAAAATACTGCATACACTGCAGAACGTCAGCCGGAACGCGACATCACTCCGGTT
AACGATGAAACCATGCAGGAGATTAACACTCTGCTGATCGCCCTGGATAAAACATGGGATGACGACTTAT
TGCCGCTCTGTTCCCAGATATTTCGCCGCGACATTCGTGCATCGTCAGAACTGACACAGGCCGAAGCAGT
AAAAGCTCTTGGATTCCTGAAACAGAAAGCCGCAGAGCAGAAGGTGGCAGCATGACACCGGACATTATCC
TGCAGCGTACCGGGATCGATGTGAGAGCTGTCGAACAGGGGGATGATGCGTGGCACAAATTACGGCTCGG
CGTCATCACCGCTTCAGAAGTTCACAACGTGATAGCAAAACCCCGCTCCGGAAAGAAGTGGCCTGACATG
AAAATGTCCTACTTCCACACCCTGCTTGCTGAGGTTTGCACCGGTGTGGCTCCGGAAGTTAACGCTAAAG
CACTGGCCTGGGGAAAACAGTACGAGAACGACGCCAGAACCCTGTTTGAATTCACTTCCGGCGTGAATGT
TACTGAATCCCCGATCATCTATCGCGACGAAAGTATGCGTACCGCCTGCTCTCCCGATGGTTTATGCAGT
GACGGCAACGGCCTTGAACTGAAATGCCCGTTTACCTCCCGGGATTTCATGAAGTTCCGGCTCGGTGGTT
TCGAGGCCATAAAGTCAGCTTACATGGCCCAGGTGCAGTACAGCATGTGGGTGACGCGAAAAAATGCCTG
GTACTTTGCCAACTATGACCCGCGTATGAAGCGTGAAGGCCTGCATTATGTCGTGATTGAGCGGGATGAA
AAGTACATGGCGAGTTTTGACGAGATCGTGCCGGAGTTCATCGAAAAAATGGACGAGGCACTGGCTGAAA
TTGGTTTTGTATTTGGGGAGCAATGGCGATGACGCATCCTCACGATAATATCCGGGTAGGCGCAATCACT
TTCGTCTACTCCGTTACAAAGCGAGGCTGGGTATTTCCCGGCCTTTCTGTTATCCGAAATCCACTGAAAG
CACAGCGGCTGGCTGAGGAGATAAATAATAAACGAGGGGCTGTATGCACAAAGCATCTTCTGTTGAGTTA
AGAACGAGTATCGAGATGGCACATAGCCTTGCTCAAATTGGAATCAGGTTTGTGCCAATACCAGTAGAAA
CAGACGAAGAATCCATGGGTATGGACAGTTTTCCCTTTGATATGTAACGGTGAACAGTTGTTCTACTTTT
GTTTGTTAGTCTTGATGCTTCACTGATAGATACAAGAGCCATAAGAACCTCAGATCCTTCCGTATTTAGC
CAGTATGTTCTCTAGTGTGGTTCGTTGTTTTTGCGTGAGCCATGAGAACGAACCATTGAGATCATACTTA
CTTTGCATGTCACTCAAAAATTTTGCCTCAAAACTGGTGAGCTGAATTTTTGCAGTTAAAGCATCGTGTA
GTGTTTTTCTTAGTCCGTTATGTAGGTAGGAATCTGATGTAATGGTTGTTGGTATTTTGTCACCATTCAT
TTTTATCTGGTTGTTCTCAAGTTCGGTTACGAGATCCATTTGTCTATCTAGTTCAACTTGGAAAATCAAC
GTATCAGTCGGGCGGCCTCGCTTATCAACCACCAATTTCATATTGCTGTAAGTGTTTAAATCTTTACTTA
TTGGTTTCAAAACCCATTGGTTAAGCCTTTTAAACTCATGGTAGTTATTTTCAAGCATTAACATGAACTT
AAATTCATCAAGGCTAATCTCTATATTTGCCTTGTGAGTTTTCTTTTGTGTTAGTTCTTTTAATAACCAC
TCATAAATCCTCATAGAGTATTTGTTTTCAAAAGACTTAACATGTTCCAGATTATATTTTATGAATTTTT
TTAACTGGAAAAGATAAGGCAATATCTCTTCACTAAAAACTAATTCTAATTTTTCGCTTGAGAACTTGGC
ATAGTTTGTCCACTGGAAAATCTCAAAGCCTTTAACCAAAGGATTCCTGATTTCCACAGTTCTCGTCATC
AGCTCTCTGGTTGCTTTAGCTAATACACCATAAGCATTTTCCCTACTGATGTTCATCATCTGAACGTATT
GGTTATAAGTGAACGATACCGTCCGTTCTTTCCTTGTAGGGTTTTCAATCGTGGGGTTGAGTAGTGCCAC
ACAGCATAAAATTAGCTTGGTTTCATGCTCCGTTAAGTCATAGCGACTAATCGCTAGTTCATTTGCTTTG
AAAACAACTAATTCAGACATACATCTCAATTGGTCTAGGTGATTTTAATCACTATACCAATTGAGATGGG
CTAGTCAATGATAATTACTAGTCCTTTTCCTTTGAGTTGTGGGTATCTGTAAATTCTGCTAGACCTTTGC
TGGAAAACTTGTAAATTCTGCTAGACCCTCTGTAAATTCCGCTAGACCTTTGTGTGTTTTTTTTGTTTAT
ATTCAAGTGGTTATAATTTATAGAATAAAGAAAGAATAAAAAAAGATAAAAAGAATAGATCCCAGCCCTG
TGTATAACTCACTACTTTAGTCAGTTCCGCAGTATTACAAAAGGATGTCGCAAACGCTGTTTGCTCCTCT
ACAAAACAGACCTTAAAACCCTAAAGGCTTAAGTAGCACCCTCGCAAGCTCGGTTGCGGCCGCAATCGGG
CAAATCGCTGAATATTCCTTTTGTCTCCGACCATCAGGCACCTGAGTCGCTGTCTTTTTCGTGACATTCA
GTTCGCTGCGCTCACGGCTCTGGCAGTGAATGGGGGTAAATGGCACTACAGGCGCCTTTTATGGATTCAT
GCAAGGAAACTACCCATAATACAAGAAAAGCCCGTCACGGGCTTCTCAGGGCGTTTTATGGCGGGTCT
Features (pLannotate 1.2.2; 18 found; start..end, strand, type, name):
    197..218     -  terminator     bacterial terminator (fragment): putative bacterial transcription terminator
    228..246     +  protein_bind   tet operator: tetO; bacterial operator O2 for the tetR and tetA genes tetracycline repressor TetR
    252..271     +  promoter       H1-2O2 promoter (fragment): doxycycline-inducible variant of the human H1 RNA promoter (Henriksen et al., 2007)
    302..377     +  misc_RNA       gRNA scaffold: guide RNA scaffold for the Streptococcus pyogenes CRISPR/Cas9 system
    443..460     +  CDS            capTEV™ (fragment): composite tag for in vivo biotinylation, TEV protease cleavage, and 6xHis tagging
    567..682     +  ncRNA          5S rRNA: Accession: RF00001 - 5S ribosomal RNA
    686..732     +  terminator     rrnB T1 terminator: transcription terminator T1 from the E. coli rrnB gene
    871..1662    -  CDS            SmR: aminoglycoside adenylyltransferase (Murphy, 1985); aadA; confers resistance to spectinomycin and streptomycin
   1663..1754    -  promoter       AmpR promoter: bla
   1778..1848    -  promoter       AmpR promoter (fragment): bla
   1888..2763    -  CDS            araC: ARAC_ECOLI - Experimental evidence at protein level: Swiss-Prot protein existence level 1. Transcription factor that regulates the expression of several genes involved in the transport and metabolism of L-arabinose (PubMed:4362626, PubMed:328165, PubMed:6251457, PubMed:2962192, PubMed:6319708, PubMed:2231717, PubMed:1447222). Functions both as a positive and a negative regulator (PubMed:328165, PubMed:6251457). In the presence of arabinose, activates the expression of the araBAD, araE, araFGH and araJ promoters (PubMed:4362626, PubMed:328165, PubMed:6251457, PubMed:2962192, PubMed:6319708, Pub
   2790..3074    +  promoter       araBAD promoter: araBAD; promoter of the L-arabinose operon of E. coli; the araC regulatory gene is transcribed in the opposite direction (Guzman et al., 1995)
   3118..3534    +  CDS            Gam: inhibitor of the host RecBCD nuclease in the λ Red system; gam; protects the double-stranded DNA substrate for recombination
   3540..4325    +  CDS            Beta: single-stranded DNA binding recombinase in the λ Red system; bet; mediates pairing of a single-stranded DNA with a complementary target
   4322..5002    +  CDS            Exo: 5' to 3' double-stranded DNA exonuclease in the λ Red system; exo; creates 3' single-stranded DNA tails
   5003..5247    +  terminator     λ tL3 terminator: transcription terminator tL3 from phage λ
   5370..6320    -  CDS            Rep101(Ts): temperature-sensitive version of the RepA protein needed for replication with the pSC101 origin (Armstrong et al., 1984); rep101 encoding an A56V mutation
   6368..6590    -  rep_origin     pSC101 ori: low-copy replication origin that requires the Rep101 protein
