[The description below was written by a language model from this plasmid's Addgene catalogue record and pLannotate feature annotations shown in this document.]
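Description:
pKDsgRNA-rpsL is a low-copy bacterial expression plasmid built on the pKD46 backbone for CRISPR-Cas9-assisted recombineering in E. coli. It replicates from the pSC101 origin with its cognate Rep101 protein. The sequenced record annotates Rep101 as the temperature-sensitive A56V variant, which fits the recorded 30°C propagation temperature and would allow the plasmid to be cured at higher temperature. Selection is by spectinomycin, through an aadA (SmR) aminoglycoside adenylyltransferase gene driven by bla (AmpR) promoter sequences.

The plasmid carries two independently inducible modules. The first is the pKD46-type lambda Red cassette. Here araC and the divergent araBAD promoter place Gam, Beta and Exo under arabinose control, followed by the lambda tL3 terminator. Gam blocks host RecBCD, Exo resects double-stranded DNA ends, and Beta anneals single-stranded DNA to its complementary target, so together they promote recombination of an introduced donor. The second module is a guide RNA directed against rpsL, fused to the Streptococcus pyogenes Cas9 scaffold, expressed from a tet-operator-containing pTet promoter and terminated by rrnB T1. No Cas9 or TetR gene is annotated, so these would presumably have to come from another source. The short "H1-2O2" and "capTEV" hits are probably incidental matches from the automated annotation rather than functional parts.

The associated publication concerns managing the SOS response during CRISPR-Cas recombineering, and the guide presumably serves to counterselect unedited rpsL alleles. The depositor sequence (6,959 nt) and the sequencing-derived record (6,928 nt) show the same feature set in the same order. They differ slightly in length, and one copy of the bla promoter is only partial in the shorter record.
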