Addgene plasmid #89953: pKDsgRNA-rpsL
Purpose: Contains arabinose-induced lambda Red and a tet-inducible gRNA targeting rpsL.
Depositing lab: Michael Lynch. Depositing organization: Duke University. Publication: Managing the SOS Response for Enhanced CRISPR-Cas-Based Recombineering in E. coli through Transient Inhibition of Host RecA Activity. Moreb EA, Hoover B, Yaseen A, Valyasevi N, Roecker Z, Menacho-Melgar R, Lynch MD. ACS Synth Biol. 2017 Oct 2. doi: 10.1021/acssynbio.7b00174. PubMed 28915012.
Backbone
  Vector backbone: pKD46
  Total vector size (bp): 6959
  Vector type: Bacterial Expression
Growth in bacteria
  Bacterial resistance: Spectinomycin, 50 μg/mL
  Growth temperature: 30°C
  Growth strain: DH5alpha
  Copy number: Low Copy
Gene/Insert
  Gene/Insert name: rpsL gRNA
  gRNA/shRNA sequence: AGCGCGGAGTTCGGTTTTTT
  Promoter: pTet
  Cloning method: Unknown
  Sequencing primers: 5′ ttctcagggcgttttatggc
Terms and licenses: Academic/Nonprofit Terms; Industry Terms: Not Available to Industry
How to cite: pKDsgRNA-rpsL was a gift from Michael Lynch (Addgene plasmid # 89953 ; http://n2t.net/addgene:89953 ; RRID:Addgene_89953)
